>Addgene plasmid #189962 | H6Gb1-CITED2(216-246)+CBP TAZ1(340-439) | addgene full sequence | sequence record 378013 | Addgene NGS Result
TCAGAGGTTTTCACCGTCATCACCGAAACGCGCGAGGCAGCTGCGGTAAAGCTCATCAGCGTGGTCGTGA
AGCGATTCACAGATGTCTGCCTGTTCATCCGCGTCCAGCTCGTTGAGTTTCTCCAGAAGCGTTAATGTCT
GGCTTCTGATAAAGCGGGCCATGTTAAGGGCGGTTTTTTCCTGTTTGGTCACTGATGCCTCCGTGTAAGG
GGGATTTCTGTTCATGGGGGTAATGATACCGATGAAACGAGAGAGGATGCTCACGATACGGGTTACTGAT
GATGAACATGCCCGGTTACTGGAACGTTGTGAGGGTAAACAACTGGCGGTATGGATGCGGCGGGACCAGA
GAAAAATCACTCAGGGTCAATGCCAGCGCTTCGTTAATACAGATGTAGGTGTTCCACAGGGTAGCCAGCA
GCATCCTGCGATGCAGATCCGGAACATAATGGTGCAGGGCGCTGACTTCCGCGTTTCCAGACTTTACGAA
ACACGGAAACCGAAGACCATTCATGTTGTTGCTCAGGTCGCAGACGTTTTGCAGCAGCAGTCGCTTCACG
TTCGCTCGCGTATCGGTGATTCATTCTGCTAACCAGTAAGGCAACCCCGCCAGCCTAGCCGGGTCCTCAA
CGACAGGAGCACGATCATGCGCACCCGTGGGGCCGCCATGCCGGCGATAATGGCCTGCTTCTCGCCGAAA
CGTTTGGTGGCGGGACCAGTGACGAAGGCTTGAGCGAGGGCGTGCAAGATTCCGAATACCGCAAGCGACA
GGCCGATCATCGTCGCGCTCCAGCGAAAGCGGTCCTCGCCGAAAATGACCCAGAGCGCTGCCGGCACCTG
TCCTACGAGTTGCATGATAAAGAAGACAGTCATAAGTGCGGCGACGATAGTCATGCCCCGCGCCCACCGG
AAGGAGCTGACTGGGTTGAAGGCTCTCAAGGGCATCGGTCGAGATCCCGGTGCCTAATGAGTGAGCTAAC
TTACATTAATTGCGTTGCGCTCACTGCCCGCTTTCCAGTCGGGAAACCTGTCGTGCCAGCTGCATTAATG
AATCGGCCAACGCGCGGGGAGAGGCGGTTTGCGTATTGGGCGCCAGGGTGGTTTTTCTTTTCACCAGTGA
GACGGGCAACAGCTGATTGCCCTTCACCGCCTGGCCCTGAGAGAGTTGCAGCAAGCGGTCCACGCTGGTT
TGCCCCAGCAGGCGAAAATCCTGTTTGATGGTGGTTAACGGCGGGATATAACATGAGCTGTCTTCGGTAT
CGTCGTATCCCACTACCGAGATATCCGCACCAACGCGCAGCCCGGACTCGGTAATGGCGCGCATTGCGCC
CAGCGCCATCTGATCGTTGGCAACCAGCATCGCAGTGGGAACGATGCCCTCATTCAGCATTTGCATGGTT
TGTTGAAAACCGGACATGGCACTCCAGTCGCCTTCCCGTTCCGCTATCGGCTGAATTTGATTGCGAGTGA
GATATTTATGCCAGCCAGCCAGACGCAGACGCGCCGAGACAGAACTTAATGGGCCCGCTAACATCGCGAT
TTGCTGGTGACCCAATGCGACCAGATGCTCCACGCCCAGTCGCGTACCGTCTTCATGGGAGAAAATAATA
CTGTTGATGGGTGTCTGGTCAGAGACATCAAGAAATAACGCCGGAACATTAGTGCAGGCAGCTTCCACAG
CAATGGCATCCTGGTCATCCAGCGGATAGTTAATGATCAGCCCACTGACGCGTTGCGCGAGAAGATTGTG
CACCGCCGCTTTACAGGCTTCGACGCCGCTTCGTTCTACCATCGACACCACCACGCTGGCACCCAGTTGA
TCGGCGCGAGATTTAATCGCCGCGACAATTTGCGACGGCGCGTGCAGGGCCAGACTGGAGGTGGCAACGC
CAATCAGCAACGACTGTTTGCCCGCCAGTTGTTGTGCCACGCGGTTGGGAATGTAATTCAGCTCCGCCAT
CGCCGCTTCCACTTTTTCCCGCGTTTTCGCAGAAACGTGGCTGGCCTTGTTCACCACGCGGGAAACGGTC
TGATAAGAGACACCGGCATACTCTGCGACATCGTATAACGTTACTGGTTTCACATTCACCACCCTGAATT
GACTCTCTTCCGGGCGCTATCATGCCATACCGCGAAAGGTTTTGCGCCATTCGATGGTGTCCGGGATCTC
GACGCTCTCCCTTATGCGACTCCTGCATTAGGAAGCAGCCCAGTAGTAGGTTGAGGCCGTTGAGCACCGC
CGCCGCAAGGAATGGTGCATGCAAGGAGATGGCGCCCAACAGTCCCCCGGCCACGGGGCCTGCCACCATA
CCCACGCCGAAACAAGCGCTCATGAGCCCGAAGTGGCGAGCCCGATCTTCCCCATCGGTGATGTCGGCGA
TATAGGCGCCAGCAACCGCACCTGTGGCGCCGGTGATGCCGGCCACGATGCGTCCGGCGTAGAGGATCGA
GATCTCGATCCCGCGAAATTAATACGACTCACTATAGGGGAATTGTGAGCGGATAACAATTCCCCTCTAG
AAATAATTTTGTTTAACTTTAAGAAGGAGATATACCATGGGCCATCATCATCATCATCACAGCAGCGGC
[168 nt withheld, positions 2590-2757]
GAATTCAGCAGCGGCAGCAGCGGCCTGGTTCCGCGTGGTTCCCATATGTCCAATGTCATAGACACTGATT
TCATCGACGAGGAAGTTCTTATGTCCTTGGTGATAGAAATGGGTTTGGACCGCATCAAGGAGCTGCCCGA
ACTCTAATAGGATCCCCTCTAGAAATAATTTTGTTTAACTTTAAGAAGGAGATATACCATGGCAACAGGC
CCCACAGCAGACCCTGAAAAACGCAAACTGATACAGCAGCAGCTGGTTCTACTGCTTCATGCCCACAAAT
GTCAGAGACGAGAGCAAGCAAATGGAGAGGTTCGAGCCTGTTCTCTCCCACACTGTCGAACCATGAAAAA
CGTTTTGAATCACATGACACATTGTCAGGCTGGGAAAGCCTGCCAAGTTGCCCATTGTGCATCTTCACGA
CAAATCATCTCTCATTGGAAGAACTGCACACGACATGACTGTCCTGTTTGCCTCCCTTTGAAAAATGCCA
GTGACAAGCGATAATAGAAGCTTGCGGCCGCACTCGAGCACCACCACCACCACCACTGAGATCCGGCTGC
TAACAAAGCCCGAAAGGAAGCTGAGTTGGCTGCTGCCACCGCTGAGCAATAACTAGCATAACCCCTTGGG
GCCTCTAAACGGGTCTTGAGGGGTTTTTTGCTGAAAGGAGGAACTATATCCGGATTGGCGAATGGG
[124 nt withheld, positions 3454-3577]
C
[91 nt withheld, positions 3579-3669]
A
[49 nt withheld, positions 3671-3719]
CCTTTGACGTTGGAGTCCACGTTCTTT
[37 nt withheld, positions 3747-3783]
ACCCTATCTCGGTCTATTCTTTTGATTTATAAGGGATTTTGCCGATTTCGGCCTATTGGTTAAAAAATGA
GCTGATTTAACAAAAATTTAACGCGAATTTTAACAAAATATTAACGCTTACAATTTAGGTGGCACTTTTC
GGGGAAATGTGCGCGGAACCCCTATTTGTTTATTTTTCTAAATACATTCAAATATGTATCCGCTCATGAG
ACAATAACCCTGATAAATGCTTCAATAATATTGAAAAAGGAAGAGTATGAGTATTCAACATTTCCGTGTC
GCCCTTATTCCCTTTTTTGCGGCATTTTGCCTTCCTGTTTTTGCTCACCCAGAAACGCTGGTGAAAGTAA
AAGATGCTGAAGATCAGTTGGGTGCACGAGTGGGTTACATCGAACTGGATCTCAACAGCGGTAAGATCCT
TGAGAGTTTTCGCCCCGAAGAACGTTTTCCAATGATGAGCACTTTTAAAGTTCTGCTATGTGGCGCGGTA
TTATCCCGTATTGACGCCGGGCAAGAGCAACTCGGTCGCCGCATACACTATTCTCAGAATGACTTGGTTG
AGTACTCACCAGTCACAGAAAAGCATCTTACGGATGGCATGACAGTAAGAGAATTATGCAGTGCTGCCAT
AACCATGAGTGATAACACTGCGGCCAACTTACTTCTGACAACGATCGGAGGACCGAAGGAGCTAACCGCT
TTTTTGCACAACATGGGGGATCATGTAACTCGCCTTGATCGTTGGGAACCGGAGCTGAATGAAGCCATAC
CAAACGACGAGCGTGACACCACGATGCCTGCAGCAATGGCAACAACGTTGCGCAAACTATTAACTGGCGA
ACTACTTACTCTAGCTTCCCGGCAACAATTAATAGACTGGATGGAGGCGGATAAAGTTGCAGGACCACTT
CTGCGCTCGGCCCTTCCGGCTGGCTGGTTTATTGCTGATAAATCTGGAGCCGGTGAGCGTGGGTCTCGCG
GTATCATTGCAGCACTGGGGCCAGATGGTAAGCCCTCCCGTATCGTAGTTATCTACACGACGGGGAGTCA
GGCAACTATGGATGAACGAAATAGACAGATCGCTGAGATAGGTGCCTCACTGATTAAGCATTGGTAACTG
TCAGACCAAGTTTACTCATATATACTTTAGATTGATTTAAAACTTCATTTTTAATTTAAAAGGATCTAGG
TGAAGATCCTTTTTGATAATCTCATGACCAAAATCCCTTAACGTGAGTTTTCGTTCCACTGAGCGTCAGA
CCCCGTAGAAAAGATCAAAGGATCTTCTTGAGATCCTTTTTTTCTGCGCGTAATCTGCTGCTTGCAAACA
AAAAAACCACCGCTACCAGCGGTGGTTTGTTTGCCGGATCAAGAGCTACCAACTCTTTTTCCGAAGGTAA
CTGGCTTCAGCAGAGCGCAGATACCAAATACTGTCCTTCTAGTGTAGCCGTAGTTAGGCCACCACTTCAA
GAACTCTGTAGCACCGCCTACATACCTCGCTCTGCTAATCCTGTTACCAGTGGCTGCTGCCAGTGGCGAT
AAGTCGTGTCTTACCGGGTTGGACTCAAGACGATAGTTACCGGATAAGGCGCAGCGGTCGGGCTGAACGG
GGGGTTCGTGCACACAGCCCAGCTTGGAGCGAACGACCTACACCGAACTGAGATACCTACAGCGTGAGCT
ATGAGAAAGCGCCACGCTTCCCGAAGGGAGAAAGGCGGACAGGTATCCGGTAAGCGGCAGGGTCGGAACA
GGAGAGCGCACGAGGGAGCTTCCAGGGGGAAACGCCTGGTATCTTTATAGTCCTGTCGGGTTTCGCCACC
TCTGACTTGAGCGTCGATTTTTGTGATGCTCGTCAGGGGGGCGGAGCCTATGGAAAAACGCCAGCAACGC
GGCCTTTTTACGGTTCCTGGCCTTTTGCTGGCCTTTTGCTCACATGTTCTTTCCTGCGTTATCCCCTGAT
TCTGTGGATAACCGTATTACCGCCTTTGAGTGAGCTGATACCGCTCGCCGCAGCCGAACGACCGAGCGCA
GCGAGTCAGTGAGCGAGGAAGCGGAAGAGCGCCTGATGCGGTATTTTCTCCTTACGCATCTGTGCGGTAT
TTCACACCGCAATGGTGCACTCTCAGTACAATCTGCTCTGATGCCGCATAGTTAAGCCAGTATACACTCC
GCTATCGCTACGTGACTGGGTCATGGCTGCGCCCCGACACCCGCCAACACCCGCTGACGCGCCCTGACGG
GCTTGTCTGCTCCCGGCATCCGCTTACAGACAAGCTGTGACCGTCTCCGGGAGCTGCATGTG
Features (pLannotate 1.2.2; 23 found; start..end, strand, type, name):
      1..192     -  CDS            rop: Rop protein, which maintains plasmids at low copy number; rop
    209..589     +  CDS            YPB1_ECOLX: Protein predicted: Swiss-Prot protein existence level 4. From Escherichia coli.
    661..952     -  CDS            TcR (fragment): tetracycline efflux protein; tet; confers resistance to tetracycline
    967..988     -  protein_bind   CAP binding site: CAP binding activates transcription in the presence of cAMP. E. coli catabolite activator protein
   1001..2083    -  CDS            lacI: lac repressor; lacI; The lac repressor binds to the lac operator to inhibit transcription in E. coli. This inhibition can be relieved by adding lactose or isopropyl-β-D-thiogalactopyranoside (IPTG).
   2084..2161    -  promoter       lacI promoter: lacI
   2169..2448    -  CDS            TcR (fragment): tetracycline efflux protein; tet; confers resistance to tetracycline
   2470..2488    +  promoter       T7 promoter: promoter for bacteriophage T7 RNA polymerase
   2489..2513    +  protein_bind   lac operator: The lac repressor binds to the lac operator to inhibit transcription in E. coli. This inhibition can be relieved by adding lactose or isopropyl-β-D-thiogalactopyranoside (IPTG). lac repressor encoded by lacI
   2528..2550    +  RBS            RBS: efficient ribosome binding site from bacteriophage T7 gene 10 (Olins and Rangwala, 1989)
   2563..2579    +  CDS            capTEV™ (fragment): composite tag for in vivo biotinylation, TEV protease cleavage, and 6xHis tagging
   2593..2757    +  CDS            spg (fragment) (sequence withheld): SPG1_STRSG - Experimental evidence at protein level: Swiss-Prot protein existence level 1. Binds to the constant Fc region of IgG with high affinity. From Streptococcus sp. group G.
   2770..2901    +  CDS            Cited1 (fragment): CITE1_MOUSE - Also known as Msg1. Experimental evidence at protein level: Swiss-Prot protein existence level 1. Transcriptional coactivator of the p300/CBP-mediated transcription complex. Enhances SMAD-mediated transcription by strengthening the functional link between the DNA-binding SMAD transcription factors and the p300/CBP transcription coactivator complex. Stimulates estrogen-dependent transactivation activity mediated by estrogen receptors signaling; stabilizes the interaction of estrogen receptor ESR1 and histone acetyltransferase EP300. Positively regulates TGF-beta signaling through
   2927..2949    +  RBS            RBS: efficient ribosome binding site from bacteriophage T7 gene 10 (Olins and Rangwala, 1989)
   2956..3258    +  CDS            Crebbp (fragment): CBP_MOUSE - Also known as Cbp. Experimental evidence at protein level: Swiss-Prot protein existence level 1. Acetylates histones, giving a specific tag for transcriptional activation (By similarity). Also acetylates non-histone proteins, like DDX21, FBL, IRF2, MAFG, NCOA3, POLR1E/PAF53 and FOXO1 (PubMed:10207073, PubMed:11701890, PubMed:16287980, PubMed:15220471). Binds specifically to phosphorylated CREB and enhances its transcriptional activity toward cAMP-responsive genes (By similarity). Acts as a coactivator of ALX1 (By similarity). Acts as a circadian transcriptional coactivator which en
   3286..3303    +  CDS            9xHis (fragment): 9xHis affinity tag
   3313..3362    +  CDS            SET1 (fragment): solubility-enhancement tag derived from T7 phage gene 10B
   3370..3417    +  terminator     T7 terminator: transcription terminator for bacteriophage T7 RNA polymerase
   3454..3882    +  rep_origin     f1 ori (sequence partly withheld): f1 bacteriophage origin of replication; arrow indicates direction of (+) strand synthesis
   3935..4039    +  promoter       AmpR promoter: bla
   4040..4900    +  CDS            AmpR: β-lactamase; bla; confers resistance to ampicillin, carbenicillin, and related antibiotics
   5071..5659    +  rep_origin     ori: high-copy-number ColE1/pMB1/pBR322/pUC origin of replication
   5845..5984    -  misc_feature   bom: basis of mobility region from pBR322
