[The description below was written by a language model from this plasmid's Addgene catalogue record and pLannotate feature annotations shown in this document.]
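Description:
H6Gb1-CITED2(216-246)+CBP TAZ1(340-439) is a bacterial co-expression plasmid built on the Novagen pET21a backbone, designed to produce two interacting protein fragments together in E. coli. It is maintained through the pBR322-type ColE1 origin with the rop gene and bom region, consistent with its low-copy listing, and is selected with ampicillin via β-lactamase. An f1 origin is also present, along with remnants of the tetracycline resistance gene that are typical of pET backbones and not functional markers. The catalogue gives a total size of about 6.3 kb, whereas the sequenced record annotated here is 6,085 nt.

The payload is a bicistronic unit driven by a single T7 promoter with an adjacent lac operator; the plasmid-borne lacI gene keeps it repressed until IPTG induction in a host supplying T7 RNA polymerase. The first cistron, behind a T7 gene 10 ribosome binding site, encodes a His6 tag and the B1 domain of streptococcal protein G (GB1, a solubility-enhancing fusion partner) fused to residues 216-246 of human CITED2, cloned NdeI to BamHI. The annotation software labels this segment as a mouse Cited1 fragment, which probably reflects homology within the CITED family. A second ribosome binding site then directs translation of mouse CBP TAZ1 (CH1) domain, residues 340-439, cloned NcoI to HindIII. The vector's His-tag coding sequence lies downstream of TAZ1, but the record does not say whether it is translated. A T7 terminator closes the unit.

Co-expression allows the disordered CITED2 activation domain fragment and its TAZ1 binding partner to be produced together. This fits the associated study of competition between intrinsically disordered proteins.
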