Addgene plasmid #189962: H6Gb1-CITED2(216-246)+CBP TAZ1(340-439)
Purpose: Expression of CBP TAZ1 and CITED2 in E coli
Depositing lab: Peter Wright. Depositing organization: Scripps California (The Scripps Research Institute). Publication: Multivalency enables unidirectional switch-like competition between intrinsically disordered proteins. Berlow RB, Dyson HJ, Wright PE. Proc Natl Acad Sci U S A. 2022 Jan 18;119(3). pii: 2117338119. doi: 10.1073/pnas.2117338119. PubMed 35012986.
Backbone
  Vector backbone: pET21a
  Backbone manufacturer: Novagen
  Backbone size w/o insert (bp): 5500
  Total vector size (bp): 6300
  Vector type: Bacterial Expression
Growth in bacteria
  Bacterial resistance: Ampicillin, 100 μg/mL
  Growth temperature: 37°C
  Growth strain: DH5alpha
  Copy number: Low Copy
Gene/Insert 1
  Gene/Insert name: CITED2 (216-246)
  Species: H. sapiens (human)
  Insert size (bp): 165
  Entrez Gene: CITED2 (a.k.a. ASD8, MRG-1, MRG1, P35SRJ, VSD2)
  Promoter: t7
  Cloning method: Restriction Enzyme; 5′ cloning site NdeI (not destroyed); 3′ cloning site BamHI (not destroyed)
  Sequencing primers: 5′ t7; 3′ t7
Gene/Insert 2
  Gene/Insert name: CBP TAZ1 (340-439) (alt name: CBP CH1)
  Species: M. musculus (mouse)
  Entrez Gene: Crebbp (a.k.a. CBP, CBP/p300, KAT3A, p300/CBP)
  Promoter: t7
  Cloning method: Restriction Enzyme; 5′ cloning site NcoI (not destroyed); 3′ cloning site HindIII (not destroyed)
  Sequencing primers: 5′ t7; 3′ t7
Terms and licenses: Academic/Nonprofit Terms; Industry Terms: Not Available to Industry
How to cite: H6Gb1-CITED2(216-246)+CBP TAZ1(340-439) was a gift from Peter Wright (Addgene plasmid # 189962 ; http://n2t.net/addgene:189962 ; RRID:Addgene_189962)
